>Addgene plasmid #239255 | pLJC6-MBD1-HK2-3xFLAG | addgene full sequence | sequence record 478705 | Addgene NGS Result
TTGAGATCCTTTTTTTCTGCGCGTAATCTGCTGCTTGCAAACAAAAAAACCACCGCTACCAGCGGTGGTT
TGTTTGCCGGATCAAGAGCTACCAACTCTTTTTCCGAAGGTAACTGGCTTCAGCAGAGCGCAGATACCAA
ATACTGTTCTTCTAGTGTAGCCGTAGTTAGGCCACCACTTCAAGAACTCTGTAGCACCGCCTACATACCT
CGCTCTGCTAATCCTGTTACCAGTGGCTGCTGCCAGTGGCGATAAGTCGTGTCTTACCGGGTTGGACTCA
AGACGATAGTTACCGGATAAGGCGCAGCGGTCGGGCTGAACGGGGGGTTCGTGCACACAGCCCAGCTTGG
AGCGAACGACCTACACCGAACTGAGATACCTACAGCGTGAGCTATGAGAAAGCGCCACGCTTCCCGAAGG
GAGAAAGGCGGACAGGTATCCGGTAAGCGGCAGGGTCGGAACAGGAGAGCGCACGAGGGAGCTTCCAGGG
GGAAACGCCTGGTATCTTTATAGTCCTGTCGGGTTTCGCCACCTCTGACTTGAGCGTCGATTTTTGTGAT
GCTCGTCAGGGGGGCGGAGCCTATGGAAAAACGCCAGCAACGCGGCCTTTTTACGGTTCCTGGCCTTTTG
CTGGCCTTTTGCTCACATGTTCTTTCCTGCGTTATCCCCTGATTCTGTGGATAACCGTATTACCGCCTTT
GAGTGAGCTGATACCGCTCGCCGCAGCCGAACGACCGAGCGCAGCGAGTCAGTGAGCGAGGAAGCGGAAG
AGCGCCCAATACGCAAACCGCCTCTCCCCGCGCGTTGGCCGATTCATTAATGCAGCTGGCACGACAGGTT
TCCCGACTGGAAAGCGGGCAGTGAGCGCAACGCAATTAATGTGAGTTAGCTCACTCATTAGGCACCCCAG
GCTTTACACTTTATGCTTCCGGCTCGTATGTTGTGTGGAATTGTGAGCGGATAACAATTTCACACAGGAA
ACAGCTATGACCATGATTACGCCAAGCGCGCAATTAACCCTCACTAAAGGGAACAAAAGCTGGAGCTGCA
AGCTTAATGTAGTCTTATGCAATACTCTTGTAGTCTTGCAACATGGTAACGATGAGTTAGCAACATGCCT
TACAAGGAGAGAAAAAGCACCGTGCATGCCGATTGGTGGAAGTAAGGTGGTACGATCGTGCCTTATTAGG
AAGGCAACAGACGGGTCTGACATGGATTGGACGAACCACTGAATTGCCGCATTGCAGAGATATTGTATTT
AAGTGCCTAGCTCGATACATAAACGGGTCTCTCTGGTTAGACCAGATCTGAGCCTGGGAGCTCTCTGGCT
AACTAGGGAACCCACTGCTTAAGCCTCAATAAAGCTTGCCTTGAGTGCTTCAAGTAGTGTGTGCCCGTCT
GTTGTGTGACTCTGGTAACTAGAGATCCCTCAGACCCTTTTAGTCAGTGTGGAAAATCTCTAGCAGTGGC
GCCCGAACAGGGACTTGAAAGCGAAAGGGAAACCAGAGGAGCTCTCTCGACGCAGGACTCGGCTTGCTGA
AGCGCGCACGGCAAGAGGCGAGGGGCGGCGACTGGTGAGTACGCCAAAAATTTTGACTAGCGGAGGCTAG
AAGGAGAGAGATGGGTGCGAGAGCGTCAGTATTAAGCGGGGGAGAATTAGATCGCGATGGGAAAAAATTC
GGTTAAGGCCAGGGGGAAAGAAAAAATATAAATTAAAACATATAGTATGGGCAAGCAGGGAGCTAGAACG
ATTCGCAGTTAATCCTGGCCTGTTAGAAACATCAGAAGGCTGTAGACAAATACTGGGACAGCTACAACCA
TCCCTTCAGACAGGATCAGAAGAACTTAGATCATTATATAATACAGTAGCAACCCTCTATTGTGTGCATC
AAAGGATAGAGATAAAAGACACCAAGGAAGCTTTAGACAAGATAGAGGAAGAGCAAAACAAAAGTAAGAC
CACCGCACAGCAAGCAGCAGCTGATCTTCAGACCTGGAGGAGGAGATATGAGGGACAATTGGAGAAGTGA
ATTATATAAATATAAAGTAGTAAAAATTGAACCATTAGGAGTAGCACCCACCAAGGCAAAGAGAAGAGTG
GTGCAGAGAGAAAAAAGAGCAGTGGGAATAGGAGCTTTGTTCCTTGGGTTCTTGGGAGCAGCAGGAAGCA
CTATGGGCGCAGCGTCAATGACGCTGACGGTACAGGCCAGACAATTATTGTCTGGTATAGTGCAGCAGCA
GAACAATTTGCTGAGGGCTATTGAGGCGCAACAGCATCTGTTGCAACTCACAGTCTGGGGCATCAAGCAG
CTCCAGGCAAGAATCCTGGCTGTGGAAAGATACCTAAAGGATCAACAGCTCCTGGGGATTTGGGGTTGCT
CTGGAAAACTCATTTGCACCACTGCTGTGCCTTGGAATGCTAGTTGGAGTAATAAATCTCTGGAACAGAT
TTGGAATCACACGACCTGGATGGAGTGGGACAGAGAAATTAACAATTACACAAGCTTAATACACTCCTTA
ATTGAAGAATCGCAAAACCAGCAAGAAAAGAATGAACAAGAATTATTGGAATTAGATAAATGGGCAAGTT
TGTGGAATTGGTTTAACATAACAAATTGGCTGTGGTATATAAAATTATTCATAATGATAGTAGGAGGCTT
GGTAGGTTTAAGAATAGTTTTTGCTGTACTTTCTATAGTGAATAGAGTTAGGCAGGGATATTCACCATTA
TCGTTTCAGACCCACCTCCCAACCCCGAGGGGACCCGACAGGCCCGAAGGAATAGAAGAAGAAGGTGGAG
AGAGAGACAGAGACAGATCCATTCGATTAGTGAACGGATCTCGACGGTATCGATCACGAGACTAGCCTCG
AGCGGGATCTGGCCTCCGCGCCGGGTTTTGGCGCCTCCCGCGGGCGCCCCCCTCCTCACGGCGAGCGCTG
CCACGTCAGACGAAGGGCGCAGCGAGCGTCCTGATCCTTCCGCCCGGACGCTCAGGACAGCGGCCCGCTG
CTCATAAGACTCGGCCTTAGAACCCCAGTATCAGCAGAAGGACATTTTAGGACGGGACTTGGGTGACTCT
AGGGCACTGGTTTTCTTTCCAGAGAGCGGAACAGGCGAGGAAAAGTAGTCCCTTCTCGGCGATTCTGCGG
AGGGATCTCCGTGGGGCGGTGAACGCCGATGATTATATAAGGACGCGCCGGGTGTGGCACAGCTAGTTCC
GTCGCAGCCGGGATTTGGGTCGCGGTTCTTGTTTGTGGATCGCTGTGATCGTCACTTGGTGAGTAGCGGG
CTGCTGGGCTGGCCGGGGCTTTCGTGGCCGCCGGGCCGCTCGGTGGGACGGAAGCGTGTGGAGAGACCGC
CAAGGGCTGTAGTCTGGGTCCGCGAGCAAGGTTGCCCTGAACTGGGGGTTGGGGGGAGCGCAGCAAAATG
GCGGCTGTTCCCGAGTCTTGAATGGAAGACGCTTGTGAGGCGGGCTGTGAGGTCGTTGAAACAAGGTGGG
GGGCATGGTGGGCGGCAAGAACCCAAGGTCTTGAGGCCTTCGCTAATGCGGGAAAGCTCTTATTCGGGTG
AGATGGGCTGGGGCACCATCTGGGGACCCTGACGTGAAGTTTGTCACTGACTGGAGAACTCGGTTTGTCG
TCTGTTGCGGGGGCGGCAGTTATGGCGGTGCCGTTGGGCAGTGCACCCGTACCTTTGGGAGCGCGCGCCC
TCGTCGTGTCGTGACGTCACCCGTTCTGTTGGCTTATAATGCAGGGTGGGGCCACCTGCCGGTAGGTGTG
CGGTAGGCTTTTCTCCGTCGCAGGACGCAGGGTTCGGGCCTAGGGTAGGCTCTCCTGAATCGACAGGCGC
CGGACCTCTGGTGAGGGGAGGGATAAGTGAGGCGTCAGTTTCTTTGGTCGGTTTTATGTACCTATCTTCT
TAAGTAGCTGAAGCTCCGGTTTTGAACTATGCGCTCGGGGTTGGCGAGTGTGTTTTGTGAAGTTTTTTAG
GCACCTTTTGAAATGTAATCATTTGGGTCAATATGTAATTTTCAGTGTTAGACTAGTAAATTGTCCGCTA
AATTCTGGCCGTTTTTGGCTTTTTTGTTAGACGAAGCGCTAGCGCTACCGGTTTAATTAACGGCAGGATG
ATCGCCGCGCAGCTCCTGGCCTATTACTTCACGGAGCTGAAGGATGACCAGGTCAAAAAGGTTGACCAGT
ATCTCTACCACATGCGCCTCTCTGATGAGACCCTCTTGGAGATCTCTAAGCGGTTCCGCAAGGAGATGGA
GAAAGGGCTTGGAGCCACCACTCACCCTACTGCAGCAGTGAAGATGCTGCCCACCTTTGTGAGGTCCACT
CCAGATGGGACAGAACACGGAGAGTTCCTGGCTCTGGATCTTGGAGGGACCAACTTCCGTGTGCTTTGGG
TGAAAGTAACGGACAATGGGCTCCAGAAGGTGGAGATGGAGAATCAGATCTATGCCATCCCTGAGGACAT
CATGCGAGGCAGTGGCACCCAGCTGTTTGACCATATCGCCGAGTGTCTGGCAAACTTCATGGATAAGCTA
CAAATCAAAGACAAGAAGCTCCCACTGGGTTTTACCTTCTCGTTCCCCTGCCACCAGACTAAACTAGACG
AGAGTTTCCTGGTCTCATGGACCAAGGGATTCAAGTCCAGTGGAGTGGAAGGCAGAGACGTTGTGGCTCT
GATCCGGAAGGCCATCCAGAGGAGAGGGGACTTTGATATCGACATTGTGGCTGTGGTGAATGACACAGTT
GGGACCATGATGACCTGTGGTTATGATGACCACAACTGTGAGATTGGTCTCATTGTGGGCACGGGCAGCA
ACGCCTGCTACATGGAAGAGATGCGCCACATCGACATGGTGGAAGGCGATGAGGGGCGGATGTGCATCAA
TATGGAGTGGGGGGCCTTCGGGGACGATGGCTCGCTCAACGACATTCGCACTGAGTTTGACCAGGAGATT
GACATGGGCTCACTGAACCCGGGAAAGCAACTGTTTGAGAAGATGATCAGTGGGATGTACATGGGGGAGC
TGGTGAGGCTTATCCTGGTGAAGATGGCCAAGGAGGAGCTGCTCTTTGGGGGGAAGCTCAGCCCAGAGCT
TCTCAACACCGGTCGCTTTGAGACCAAAGACATCTCAGACATTGAAGGGGAGAAGGATGGCATCCGGAAG
GCCCGTGAGGTCCTGATGCGGTTGGGCCTGGACCCGACTCAGGAGGACTGCGTGGCCACTCACCGGATCT
GCCAGATCGTGTCCACACGCTCCGCCAGCCTGTGCGCAGCCACCCTGGCCGCCGTGCTGCAGCGCATCAA
GGAGAACAAAGGCGAGGAGCGGCTGCGCTCTACTATTGGGGTCGACGGTTCCGTCTACAAGAAACACCCC
CATTTTGCCAAGCGTCTACATAAGACCGTGCGGCGGCTGGTGCCCGGCTGCGATGTCCGCTTCCTCCGCT
CCGAGGATGGCAGTGGCAAAGGTGCAGCCATGGTGACAGCAGTGGCTTACCGGCTGGCCGATCAACACCG
TGCCCGCCAGAAGACATTAGAGCATCTGCAGCTGAGCCATGACCAGCTGCTGGAGGTCAAGAGGAGGATG
AAGGTAGAAATGGAGCGAGGTCTGAGCAAGGAGACTCATGCCAGTGCCCCCGTCAAGATGCTGCCCACCT
ACGTGTGTGCTACCCCGGACGGCACAGAGAAAGGGGACTTCTTGGCCTTGGACCTTGGAGGAACAAATTT
CCGGGTCCTGCTGGTCCGTGTTCGGAATGGGAAGTGGGGTGGAGTGGAGATGCACAACAAGATCTACGCC
ATCCCGCAGGAGGTCATGCACGGCACCGGGGACGAGCTCTTTGACCACATTGTCCAGTGCATCGCGGACT
TCCTCGAGTACATGGGCATGAAGGGCGTGTCCCTGCCTCTGGGTTTTACCTTCTCCTTCCCCTGCCAGCA
GAACAGCCTGGACGAGAGCATCCTCCTCAAGTGGACAAAAGGCTTCAAGGCATCTGGCTGCGAGGGCGAG
GACGTGGTGACCCTGCTGAAGGAAGCGATCCACCGGCGAGAGGAGTTTGACCTGGATGTGGTTGCTGTGG
TGAACGACACAGTCGGAACTATGATGACCTGTGGCTTTGAAGACCCTCACTGTGAAGTTGGCCTCATTGT
TGGCACGGGCAGCAATGCCTGCTACATGGAGGAGATGCGCAATGTGGAACTGGTGGAAGGAGAAGAGGGG
CGGATGTGTGTGAACATGGAATGGGGGGCCTTCGGGGACAATGGATGCCTAGATGACTTCCGCACAGAAT
TTGATGTGGCTGTGGATGAGCTTTCACTCAACCCGGGCAAGCAGAGGTTCGAGAAAATGATCAGTGGAAT
GTACCTGGGTGAGATTGTCCGTAACATTCTCATCGATTTCACCAAGCGTGGACTACTCTTCCGAGGCCGC
ATCTCAGAGCGGCTCAAGACAAGGGGCATCTTTGAAACCAAGTTCTTGTCTCAGATTGAGAGTGACTGCC
TGGCCCTGCTGCAAGTCCGAGCCATCCTGCAACACTTAGGGCTTGAGAGCACCTGTGACGACAGCATCAT
TGTTAAGGAGGTGTGCACTGTGGTGGCCCGGCGGGCAGCCCAGCTCTGTGGCGCAGGCATGGCCGCTGTG
GTGGACAGGATACGAGAAAACCGTGGGCTGGACGCTCTCAAAGTGACAGTGGGTGTGGATGGGACCCTCT
ACAAGCTACATCCTCACTTTGCCAAAGTCATGCATGAGACAGTGAAGGACCTGGCTCCGAAATGTGATGT
GTCTTTCCTGCAGTCAGAGGATGGCAGCGGGAAGGGGGCGGCGCTCATCACTGCTGTGGCCTGCCGCATC
CGTGAGGCTGGACAGCGAGGAGGAAGTGCGGCCGCAGGCGACTACAAAGACCATGACGGTGATTATAAAG
ATCATGACATTGATTACAAGGATGACGATGACAAGTAATAAGAATTCTCGACCTCGAGACAAATGGCAGT
ATTCATCCACAATTTTAAAAGAAAAGGGGGGATTGGGGGGTACAGTGCAGGGGAAAGAATAGTAGACATA
ATAGCAACAGACATACAAACTAAAGAATTACAAAAACAAATTACAAAAATTCAAAATTTTCGGGTTTATT
ACAGGGACAGCAGAGATCCACTTTGGCCGCGGCTCGAGGGGGTTGGGGTTGCGCCTTTTCCAAGGCAGCC
CTGGGTTTGCGCAGGGACGCGGCTGCTCTGGGCGTGGTTCCGGGAAACGCAGCGGCGCCGACCCTGGGTC
TCGCACATTCTTCACGTCCGTTCGCAGCGTCACCCGGATCTTCGCCGCTACCCTTGTGGGCCCCCCGGCG
ACGCTTCCTGCTCCGCCCCTAAGTCGGGAAGGTTCCTTGCGGTTCGCGGCGTGCCGGACGTGACAAACGG
AAGCCGCACGTCTCACTAGTACCCTCGCAGACGGACAGCGCCAGGGAGCAATGGCAGCGCGCCGACCGCG
ATGGGCTGTGGCCAATAGCGGCTGCTCAGCAGGGCGCGCCGAGAGCAGCGGCCGGGAAGGGGCGGTGCGG
GAGGCGGGGTGTGGGGCGGTAGTGTGGGCCCTGTTCCTGCCCGCGCGGTGTTCCGCATTCTGCAAGCCTC
CGGAGCGCACGTCGGCAGTCGGCTCCCTCGTTGACCGAATCACCGACCTCTCTCCCCAGGGGGATCCATG
GTTCCTTTGTCTCAAGAAGAATCCACCCTCATTGAAAGAGCAACGGCTACAATCAACAGCATCCCCATCT
CTGAAGACTACAGCGTCGCCAGCGCAGCTCTCTCTAGCGACGGCCGCATCTTCACTGGTGTCAATGTATA
TCATTTTACTGGGGGACCTTGTGCAGAACTCGTGGTGCTGGGCACTGCTGCTGCTGCGGCAGCTGGCAAC
CTGACTTGTATCGTCGCGATCGGAAATGAGAACAGGGGCATCTTGAGCCCCTGCGGACGGTGCCGACAGG
TGCTTCTCGATCTGCATCCTGGGATCAAAGCCATAGTGAAGGACAGTGATGGACAGCCGACGGCAGTTGG
GATTCGTGAATTGCTGCCCTCTGGTTATGTGTGGGAGGGCTAAGGTACCTTTAAGACCAATGACTTACAA
GGCAGCTGTAGATCTTAGCCACTTTTTAAAAGAAAAGGGGGGACTGGAAGGGCTAATTCACTCCCAACGA
AGACAAGATCTGCTTTTTGCTTGTACTGGGTCTCTCTGGTTAGACCAGATCTGAGCCTGGGAGCTCTCTG
GCTAACTAGGGAACCCACTGCTTAAGCCTCAATAAAGCTTGCCTTGAGTGCTTCAAGTAGTGTGTGCCCG
TCTGTTGTGTGACTCTGGTAACTAGAGATCCCTCAGACCCTTTTAGTCAGTGTGGAAAATCTCTAGCAGT
AGTAGTTCATGTCATCTTATTATTCAGTATTTATAACTTGCAAAGAAATGAATATCAGAGAGTGAGAGGA
ACTTGTTTATTGCAGCTTATAATGGTTACAAATAAAGCAATAGCATCACAAATTTCACAAATAAAGCATT
TTTTTCACTGCATTCTAGTTGTGGTTTGTCCAAACTCATCAATGTATCTTATCATGTCTGGCTCTAGCTA
TCCCGCCCCTAACTCCGCCCATCCCGCCCCTAACTCCGCCCAGTTCCGCCCATTCTCCGCCCCATGGCTG
ACTAATTTTTTTTATTTATGCAGAGGCCGAGGCCGCCTCGGCCTCTGAGCTATTCCAGAAGTAGTGAGGA
GGCTTTTTTGGAGGCCTAGGGACGTACCCAATTCGCCCTATAGTGAGTCGTATTACGCGCGCTCACTGGC
CGTCGTTTTACAACGTCGTGACTGGGAAAACCCTGGCGTTACCCAACTTAATCGCCTTGCAGCACATCCC
CCTTTCGCCAGCTGGCGTAATAGCGAAGAGGCCCGCACCGATCGCCCTTCCCAACAGTTGCGCAGCCTGA
ATGGCGAATGGG
[124 nt withheld, positions 8973-9096]
C
[91 nt withheld, positions 9098-9188]
A
[49 nt withheld, positions 9190-9238]
CCTTTGACGTTGGAGTCCACGTTCTTT
[37 nt withheld, positions 9266-9302]
ACCCTATCTCGGTCTATTCTTTTGATTTATAAGGGATTTTGCCGATTTCGGCCTATTGGTTAAAAAATGA
GCTGATTTAACAAAAATTTAACGCGAATTTTAACAAAATATTAACGCTTACAATTTAGGTGGCACTTTTC
GGGGAAATGTGCGCGGAACCCCTATTTGTTTATTTTTCTAAATACATTCAAATATGTATCCGCTCATGAG
ACAATAACCCTGATAAATGCTTCAATAATATTGAAAAAGGAAGAGTATGAGTATTCAACATTTCCGTGTC
GCCCTTATTCCCTTTTTTGCGGCATTTTGCCTTCCTGTTTTTGCTCACCCAGAAACGCTGGTGAAAGTAA
AAGATGCTGAAGATCAGTTGGGTGCACGAGTGGGTTACATCGAACTGGATCTCAACAGCGGTAAGATCCT
TGAGAGTTTTCGCCCCGAAGAACGTTTTCCAATGATGAGCACTTTTAAAGTTCTGCTATGTGGCGCGGTA
TTATCCCGTATTGACGCCGGGCAAGAGCAACTCGGTCGCCGCATACACTATTCTCAGAATGACTTGGTTG
AGTACTCACCAGTCACAGAAAAGCATCTTACGGATGGCATGACAGTAAGAGAATTATGCAGTGCTGCCAT
AACCATGAGTGATAACACTGCGGCCAACTTACTTCTGACAACGATCGGAGGACCGAAGGAGCTAACCGCT
TTTTTGCACAACATGGGGGATCATGTAACTCGCCTTGATCGTTGGGAACCGGAGCTGAATGAAGCCATAC
CAAACGACGAGCGTGACACCACGATGCCTGTAGCAATGGCAACAACGTTGCGCAAACTATTAACTGGCGA
ACTACTTACTCTAGCTTCCCGGCAACAATTAATAGACTGGATGGAGGCGGATAAAGTTGCAGGACCACTT
CTGCGCTCGGCCCTTCCGGCTGGCTGGTTTATTGCTGATAAATCTGGAGCCGGTGAGCGTGGGTCTCGCG
GTATCATTGCAGCACTGGGGCCAGATGGTAAGCCCTCCCGTATCGTAGTTATCTACACGACGGGGAGTCA
GGCAACTATGGATGAACGAAATAGACAGATCGCTGAGATAGGTGCCTCACTGATTAAGCATTGGTAACTG
TCAGACCAAGTTTACTCATATATACTTTAGATTGATTTAAAACTTCATTTTTAATTTAAAAGGATCTAGG
TGAAGATCCTTTTTGATAATCTCATGACCAAAATCCCTTAACGTGAGTTTTCGTTCCACTGAGCGTCAGA
CCCCGTAGAAAAGATCAAAGGATCTTC
Features (pLannotate 1.2.2; 27 found; start..end, strand, type, name):
      1..589     +  rep_origin     ori: high-copy-number ColE1/pMB1/pBR322/pUC origin of replication
    772..864     +  CDS            lacI (fragment): lac repressor; lacI; The lac repressor binds to the lac operator to inhibit transcription in E. coli. This inhibition can be relieved by adding lactose or isopropyl-β-D-thiogalactopyranoside (IPTG).
    877..898     +  protein_bind   CAP binding site: CAP binding activates transcription in the presence of cAMP. E. coli catabolite activator protein
    913..943     +  promoter       lac promoter: promoter for the E. coli lac operon
    951..967     +  protein_bind   lac operator: The lac repressor binds to the lac operator to inhibit transcription in E. coli. This inhibition can be relieved by adding lactose or isopropyl-β-D-thiogalactopyranoside (IPTG). lac repressor encoded by lacI
   1012..1030    +  promoter       T3 promoter: promoter for bacteriophage T3 RNA polymerase
   1058..1284    +  promoter       RSV promoter: Rous sarcoma virus enhancer/promoter
   1285..1465    +  LTR            5' LTR (truncated): truncated 5' long terminal repeat (LTR) from HIV-1
   1512..1637    +  misc_feature   HIV-1 Ψ: packaging signal of human immunodeficiency virus type 1
   1621..1984    +  CDS            HIV-1 gag (fragment): gag protein from human immunodeficiency virus 1; gag
   2130..2363    +  misc_feature   RRE: The Rev response element (RRE) of HIV-1 allows for Rev-dependent mRNA export from the nucleus to the cytoplasm.
   2740..2840    +  CDS            Rev (fragment): human immunodeficiency virus 1 (HIV-1) Rev protein; rev; enhances nuclear export of unspliced and incompletely spliced viral mRNAs
   2881..4092    +  promoter       UbC promoter: human ubiquitin C promoter
   4128..6878    +  CDS            HK2: HXK2_HUMAN - Experimental evidence at protein level: Swiss-Prot protein existence level 1. Catalyzes the phosphorylation of hexose, such as D-glucose and D-fructose, to hexose 6-phosphate (D-glucose 6-phosphate and D- fructose 6-phosphate, respectively) (PubMed:23185017, PubMed:26985301, PubMed:29298880). Mediates the initial step of glycolysis by catalyzing phosphorylation of D-glucose to D-glucose 6-phosphate (PubMed:29298880). Plays a key role in maintaining the integrity of the outer mitochondrial membrane by preventing the release of apoptogenic molecules from the intermembrane space and
   6900..6965    +  CDS            3xFLAG: three tandem FLAG® epitope tags, followed by an enterokinase cleavage site
   7013..7130    +  misc_feature   cPPT/CTS: central polypurine tract and central termination sequence of HIV-1
   7179..7689    +  promoter       hPGK promoter: human phosphoglycerate kinase 1 promoter
   7704..8093    +  CDS            BSD: blasticidin S deaminase; Aspergillus terreus BSD; confers resistance to blasticidin
   8086..8163    +  CDS            nef (fragment): NEF_HV1Z2 - Experimental evidence at protein level: Swiss-Prot protein existence level 1. Extracellular Nef protein targets CD4(+) T-lymphocytes for apoptosis by interacting with CXCR4 surface receptors. From Human immunodeficiency virus type 1 group M subtype D (isolate Z2/CDC-Z34) (HIV-1).
   8165..8398    +  LTR            3' LTR (ΔU3): self-inactivating 3' long terminal repeat (LTR) from HIV-1
   8470..8591    +  polyA_signal   SV40 poly(A) signal: SV40 polyadenylation signal
   8631..8766    +  rep_origin     SV40 ori: SV40 origin of replication
   8787..8805    -  promoter       T7 promoter: promoter for bacteriophage T7 RNA polymerase
   8813..8968    +  CDS            lacZα (fragment): LacZα fragment of β-galactosidase; lacZ fragment
   8973..9401    +  rep_origin     f1 ori (sequence partly withheld): f1 bacteriophage origin of replication; arrow indicates direction of (+) strand synthesis
   9454..9558    +  promoter       AmpR promoter: bla
   9559..10419   +  CDS            AmpR: β-lactamase; bla; confers resistance to ampicillin, carbenicillin, and related antibiotics
