[The description below was written by a language model from this plasmid's Addgene catalogue record and pLannotate feature annotations shown in this document.]
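Description:
pLJC6-MBD1-HK2-3xFLAG is a lentiviral mammalian expression plasmid of about 10.6 kb, built on the pLJC6 backbone for stable overexpression of a modified human hexokinase 2 (HK2). It is propagated in E. coli through a high-copy ColE1/pUC-type origin with ampicillin selection from the β-lactamase gene. The backbone also carries an f1 origin, an SV40 origin and remnants of lac/lacZα cloning-vector sequence. The viral portion has a third-generation, self-inactivating layout. An RSV promoter fused to a truncated HIV-1 5' LTR drives production of the genomic RNA. This is followed by the Ψ packaging signal with a gag fragment, the Rev response element for Rev-dependent nuclear export, a cPPT/CTS element, and a ΔU3 3' LTR that inactivates LTR promoter activity after integration. An SV40 polyadenylation signal lies downstream.

Between the LTRs, the human ubiquitin C (UbC) promoter drives the HK2 open reading frame, cloned between PacI and NotI sites and fused at its C terminus to a 3xFLAG epitope for detection or immunoprecipitation. According to the depositor, the sequence encoding the N-terminal 21 amino acids of HK2 was replaced with that encoding the corresponding 21 residues of HK1. The "MBD1" in the name presumably refers to this swapped segment, though the record does not define the term. The insert also carries a set of silent mutations described for a related construct, and their purpose is not stated here. A separate human PGK promoter drives blasticidin S deaminase, which allows blasticidin selection of transduced cells. The associated study concerns hexokinase attachment to mitochondria and the Warburg effect.
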