Addgene plasmid #239255: pLJC6-MBD1-HK2-3xFLAG
Purpose: HK2 lentiviral overexpression vector
Depositing lab: Jason Cantor. Depositing organization: Morgridge Institute for Research. Publication: Hexokinase detachment from mitochondria drives the Warburg effect to support compartmentalized ATP production. Huggler KS, Flickinger KM, Forsberg MH, Mellado Fritz CA, Chang GR, McGuire MF, Capitini CM, Cantor JR. Nat Metab. 2026 Jan 16. doi: 10.1038/s42255-025-01428-1. PubMed 41545565.
Backbone
  Vector backbone: pLJC6
  Vector type: Mammalian Expression, Lentiviral
  Selectable markers: Blasticidin
Growth in bacteria
  Bacterial resistance: Ampicillin, 100 μg/mL
  Growth temperature: 37°C
  Growth strain: NEB Stable
  Copy number: High Copy
Gene/Insert
  Gene/Insert name: HK2
  Species: H. sapiens (human)
  Mutation: Insert contains the set of silent mutations described for pLJC2-HK2-3xFLAG (See comments for further detail)
  Entrez Gene: HK2 (a.k.a. HKII, HXK2)
  Promoter: Ubc
  Tag / fusion protein: 3xFLAG (C terminal on insert)
  Cloning method: Restriction Enzyme; 5′ cloning site PacI (not destroyed); 3′ cloning site NotI (not destroyed)
  Sequencing primers: 5′ GTAAATTGTCCGCTAAATTCTGGC; 3′ CCCTTTTCTTTTAAAATTGTGGATGAATACTGCC
Terms and licenses: Academic/Nonprofit Terms; Industry Terms: Not Available to Industry
Depositor comments: The nucleotides corresponding to the N-terminal 21 amino acids were replaced with the N-terminal 21 amino acids of HK1
How to cite: pLJC6-MBD1-HK2-3xFLAG was a gift from Jason Cantor (Addgene plasmid # 239255 ; http://n2t.net/addgene:239255 ; RRID:Addgene_239255)
